Addgene plasmid #40202: pCAG-p21_WT
Depositing lab: Philipp Mergenthaler. Depositing organization: Charite Universitaetsmedizin Berlin. Publication: A functional role of the cyclin-dependent kinase inhibitor 1 (p21(WAF1/CIP1)) for neuronal preconditioning. Mergenthaler P, Muselmann C, Sunwoldt J, Isaev NK, Wieloch T, Dirnagl U, Meisel A, Ruscher K. J Cereb Blood Flow Metab. 2013 Mar;33(3):351-5. doi: 10.1038/jcbfm.2012.213. Epub 2013 Jan 9. PubMed 23299246.
Backbone
  Vector backbone: pCAG
  Backbone manufacturer: Invivogen
  Modifications to backbone: Modified backbone from pDRIVE-CAG.
  Vector type: Mammalian Expression
  Selectable markers: no selectable marker
Growth in bacteria
  Bacterial resistance: Bleocin (Zeocin), 50 μg/mL
  Growth temperature: 37°C
  Growth strain: DH5alpha
  Copy number: High Copy
Gene/Insert
  Gene/Insert name: p21 (alt names: WAF1; Cip1)
  Species: H. sapiens (human)
  Mutation: WT
  Entrez Gene: CDKN1A (a.k.a. CAP20, CDKN1, CIP1, MDA-6, P21, SDI1, WAF1, p21CIP1)
  Promoter: CAG
  Cloning method: Restriction Enzyme; 5′ cloning site EcoRI (not destroyed); 3′ cloning site BamHI (not destroyed)
  Sequencing primers: 5′ NA; 3′ NA
Resource information
  A portion of this plasmid was derived from a plasmid made by: Original plasmids provided by S. Dimmeler. Inserts subcloned into pCAG. Original reference: Rossig L, Jadidi AS, Urbich C, Badorff C, Zeiher AM, Dimmeler S (2001) Akt-dependent phosphorylation of p21(Cip1) regulates PCNA binding and proliferation of endothelial cells. Mol Cell Biol 21:5644-5657.
Terms and licenses: Academic/Nonprofit Terms; Industry Terms: Not Available to Industry
How to cite: pCAG-p21_WT was a gift from Philipp Mergenthaler (Addgene plasmid # 40202 ; http://n2t.net/addgene:40202 ; RRID:Addgene_40202)
