[The description below was written by a language model from this plasmid's Addgene catalogue record and pLannotate feature annotations shown in this document.]
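Description:
pCAG-p21_WT is a compact (about 3.7 kb) mammalian expression plasmid that drives constitutive expression of wild-type human p21 (CDKN1A, also known as WAF1 or Cip1), the cyclin-dependent kinase inhibitor that mediates p53-dependent G1 arrest. The backbone is a modified version of the commercial pDRIVE-CAG vector. It is propagated in E. coli through a high-copy ColE1/pUC-type origin and selected with Zeocin, resistance being provided by the Streptoalloteichus hindustanus ble gene under the synthetic bacterial EM7 promoter. Because ble is driven only by this bacterial promoter, the record lists no selectable marker for mammalian cells, so the plasmid is suited to transient transfection rather than drug selection of stable lines.

The expression cassette uses the composite CAG promoter, annotated here as its three parts: the human cytomegalovirus immediate early enhancer, the chicken β-actin promoter, and a chimeric chicken β-actin/rabbit β-globin intron. Together these give strong, broadly active transcription in mammalian cells, including neurons. The p21 coding sequence was subcloned between EcoRI and BamHI sites, both retained, just downstream of a remnant of the multiple cloning site. No epitope tag or reporter is annotated. An SV40-derived fragment follows the insert and contains a polyadenylation signal together with a short piece of large T antigen coding sequence. Both are annotated on the reverse strand, which fits a bidirectional SV40 poly(A) region serving as the transcript terminator.

The insert came from an earlier plasmid used to study Akt-dependent phosphorylation of p21. The "WT" designation suggests it serves as the unmutated reference, although the record describes no mutant counterparts. The associated publication examined the role of p21 in neuronal preconditioning.
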