Features (pLannotate 1.2.2; 10 found; start..end, strand, type, name):
      9..312     +  enhancer       CMV enhancer: human cytomegalovirus immediate early enhancer
    314..591     +  promoter       chicken β-actin promoter: No description available
    593..1568    +  intron         chimeric intron: chimera between introns from chicken β-actin and rabbit β-globin
   1632..1663    +  misc_feature   MCS (fragment): multiple cloning site
   1664..2158    +  CDS            p21: human cyclin-dependent kinase inhibitor 1A; Homo sapiens CDKN1A; mediates p53-dependent arrest in the G1 phase of the cell cycle
   2190..2290    -  polyA_signal   SV40 poly(A) signal (fragment): SV40 polyadenylation signal
   2370..2438    -  CDS            large T antigen (fragment): large T antigen from SV40 (simian virus 40)
   2541..3129    +  rep_origin     ori: high-copy-number ColE1/pMB1/pBR322/pUC origin of replication
   3215..3262    +  promoter       EM7 promoter: synthetic bacterial promoter&nbsp
   3282..3653    +  CDS            ble: BLE_STRHI - Experimental evidence at protein level: Swiss-Prot protein existence level 1. Binding protein with a strong affinity to the bleomycin family of antibiotics. From Streptoalloteichus hindustanus.
>Addgene plasmid #40202 | pCAG-p21_WT | depositor full sequence | sequence record 60095 | pCAG-p21_wt
CCTGCAGGCGTTACATAACTTACGGTAAATGGCCCGCCTGGCTGACCGCCCAACGACCCCCGCCCATTGA
CGTCAATAATGACGTATGTTCCCATAGTAACGCCAATAGGGACTTTCCATTGACGTCAATGGGTGGAGTA
TTTACGGTAAACTGCCCACTTGGCAGTACATCAAGTGTATCATATGCCAAGTACGCCCCCTATTGACGTC
AATGACGGTAAATGGCCCGCCTGGCATTATGCCCAGTACATGACCTTATGGGACTTTCCTACTTGGCAGT
ACATCTACGTATTAGTCATCGCTATTAACATGGTCGAGGTGAGCCCCACGTTCTGCTTCACTCTCCCCAT
CTCCCCCCCCTCCCCACCCCCAATTTTGTATTTATTTATTTTTTAATTATTTTGTGCAGCGATGGGGGCG
GGGGGGGGGGGGGGGCGCGCGCCAGGCGGGGCGGGGCGGGGCGAGGGGCGGGGCGGGGCGAGGCGGAGAG
GTGCGGCGGCAGCCAATCAGAGCGGCGCGCTCCGAAAGTTTCCTTTTATGGCGAGGCGGCGGCGGCGGCG
GCCCTATAAAAAGCGAAGCGCGCGGCGGGCGGGGAGTCGCTGCGACGCTGCCTTCGCCCCGTGCCCCGCT
CCGCCGCCGCCTCGCGCCGCCCGCCCCGGCTCTGACTGACCGCGTTACTCCCACAGGTGAGCGGGCGGGA
CGGCCCTTCTCCTCCGGGCTGTAATTAGCGCTTGGTTTAATGACGGCTTGTTTCTTTTCTGTGGCTGCGT
GAAAGCCTTGAGGGGCTCCGGGAGGGCCCTTTGTGCGGGGGGAGCGGCTCGGGGGGTGCGTGCGTGTGTG
TGTGCGTGGGGAGCGCCGCGTGCGGCTCCGCGCTGCCCGGCGGCTGTGAGCGCTGCGGGCGCGGCGCGGG
GCTTTGTGCGCTCCGCAGTGTGCGCGAGGGGAGCGCGGCCGGGGGCGGTGCCCCGCGGTGCGGGGGGGGC
TGCGAGGGGAACAAAGGCTGCGTGCGGGGTGTGTGCGTGGGGGGGTGAGCAGGGGGTGTGGGCGCGTCGG
TCGGGCTGCAACCCCCCCTGCACCCCCCTCCCCGAGTTGCTGAGCACGGCCCGGCTTCGGGTGCGGGGCT
CCGTACGGGGCGTGGCGCGGGGCTCGCCGTGCCGGGCGGGGGGTGGCGGCAGGTGGGGGTGCCGGGCGGG
GCGGGGCCGCCTCGGGCCGGGGAGGGCTCGGGGGAGGGGCGCGGCGGCCCCCGGAGCGCCGGCGGCTGTC
GAGGCGCGGCGAGCCGCAGCCATTGCCTTTTATGGTAATCGTGCGAGAGGGCGCAGGGACTTCCTTTGTC
CCAAATCTGTGCGGAGCCGAAATCTGGGAGGCGCCGCCGCACCCCCTCTAGCGGGCGCGGGGCGAAGCGG
TGCGGCGCCGGCAGGAAGGAAATGGGCGGGGAGGGCCTTCGTGCGTCGCCGCGCCGCCGTCCCCTTCTCC
CTCTCCAGCCTCGGGGCTGTCCGCGGGGGGACGGCTGCCTTCGGGGGGGACGGGGCAGGGCGGGGTTCGG
CTTCTGGCGTGTGACCGGCGGCTCTAGACAATTGTACTAACCTTCTTCTCTTTCCTCTCCTGACAGGTTG
GTGTACAGTAGCTTCCACCATGGACTCAGATCTCGAGCTCAAGCTTCGAATTCATGTCAGAACCGGCTGG
GGATGTCCGTCAGAACCCATGCGGCAGCAAGGCCTGCCGCCGCCTCTTCGGCCCAGTGGACAGCGAGCAG
CTGAGCCGCGACTGTGATGCGCTAATGGCGGGCTGCATCCAGGAGGCCCGTGAGCGATGGAACTTCGACT
TTGTCACCGAGACACCACTGGAGGGTGACTTCGCCTGGGAGCGTGTGCGGGGCCTTGGCCTGCCCAAGCT
CTACCTTCCCACGGGGCCCCGGCGAGGCCGGGATGAGTTGGGAGGAGGCAGGCGGCCTGGCACCTCACCT
GCTCTGCTGCAGGGGACAGCAGAGGAAGACCATGTGGACCTGTCACTGTCTTGTACCCTTGTGCCTCGCT
CAGGGGAGCAGGCTGAAGGGTCCCCAGGTGGACCTGGAGACTCTCAGGGTCGAAAACGGCGGCAGACCAG
CATGACAGATTTCTACCACTCCAAACGCCGGCTGATCTTCTCCAAGAGGAAGCCCTAAGGATCCACCGGT
CGCCAGCGGCCGCTAGCTCGACATGATAAGATACATTGATGAGTTTGGACAAACCACAACTAGAATGCAG
TGAAAAAAATGCTTTATTTGTGAAATTTGTGATGCTATTGCTTTATTTGTGAAATTTGTGATGCTATTGC
TTTATTTGTAACCATTATAAGCTGCAATAAACAAGTTAACAACAACAATTGCATTCATTTTATGTTTCAG
GTTCAGGGGGAGGTGTGGGAGGTTTTTTAAAGCAAGTAAAACCTCTACAAATGTGGTAGATCCATTTAAA
TGTTAATTAACTAGCCATGACCAAAATCCCTTAACGTGAGTTTTCGTTCCACTGAGCGTCAGACCCCGTA
GAAAAGATCAAAGGATCTTCTTGAGATCCTTTTTTTCTGCGCGTAATCTGCTGCTTGCAAACAAAAAAAC
CACCGCTACCAGCGGTGGTTTGTTTGCCGGATCAAGAGCTACCAACTCTTTTTCCGAAGGTAACTGGCTT
CAGCAGAGCGCAGATACCAAATACTGTTCTTCTAGTGTAGCCGTAGTTAGGCCACCACTTCAAGAACTCT
GTAGCACCGCCTACATACCTCGCTCTGCTAATCCTGTTACCAGTGGCTGCTGCCAGTGGCGATAAGTCGT
GTCTTACCGGGTTGGACTCAAGACGATAGTTACCGGATAAGGCGCAGCGGTCGGGCTGAACGGGGGGTTC
GTGCACACAGCCCAGCTTGGAGCGAACGACCTACACCGAACTGAGATACCTACAGCGTGAGCTATGAGAA
AGCGCCACGCTTCCCGAAGGGAGAAAGGCGGACAGGTATCCGGTAAGCGGCAGGGTCGGAACAGGAGAGC
GCACGAGGGAGCTTCCAGGGGGAAACGCCTGGTATCTTTATAGTCCTGTCGGGTTTCGCCACCTCTGACT
TGAGCGTCGATTTTTGTGATGCTCGTCAGGGGGGCGGAGCCTATGGAAAAACGCCAGCAACGCGGCCTTT
TTACGGTTCCTGGCCTTTTGCTGGCCTTTTGCTCACATGTTCTTAATTAAATTTTTCAAAAGTAGTTGAC
AATTAATCATCGGCATAGTATATCGGCATAGTATAATACGACTCACTATAGGAGGGCCATCATGGCCAAG
TTGACCAGTGCTGTCCCAGTGCTCACAGCCAGGGATGTGGCTGGAGCTGTTGAGTTCTGGACTGACAGGT
TGGGGTTCTCCAGAGATTTTGTGGAGGATGACTTTGCAGGTGTGGTCAGAGATGATGTCACCCTGTTCAT
CTCAGCAGTCCAGGACCAGGTGGTGCCTGACAACACCCTGGCTTGGGTGTGGGTGAGAGGACTGGATGAG
CTGTATGCTGAGTGGAGTGAGGTGGTCTCCACCAACTTCAGGGATGCCAGTGGCCCTGCCATGACAGAGA
TTGGAGAGCAGCCCTGGGGGAGAGAGTTTGCCCTGAGAGACCCAGCAGGCAACTGTGTGCACTTTGTGGC
AGAGGAGCAGGACTGAGGATAAGAATTGAGTTTCAGAAAAGGGGGCCTGAGTGGCCCCTTTTTTCAACTT
AATTAA
