>Addgene plasmid #40202 | pCAG-p21_WT | addgene partial sequence | sequence record 59719 | pCAGGS5 5'-ggttcggcttctggcgtgtgacc-3'
CTAACCTTCTTCTCTTTCCTCTCCTGACAGGTTGGTGTACAGTAGCTTCCACCATGGACTCAGATCTCGA
GCTCAAGCTTCGAATTCATGTCAGAACCGGCTGGGGATGTCCGTCAGAACCCATGCGGCAGCAAGGCCTG
CCGCCGCCTCTTCGGCCCAGTGGACAGCGAGCAGCTGAGCCGCGACTGTGATGCGCTAATGGCGGGCTGC
ATCCAGGAGGCCCGTGAGCGATGGAACTTCGACTTTGTCACCGAGACACCACTGGAGGGTGACTTCGCCT
GGGAGCGTGTGCGGGGCCTTGGCCTGCCCAAGCTCTACCTTCCCACGGGGCCCCGGCGAGGCCGGGATGA
GTTGGGAGGAGGCAGGCGGCCTGGCACCTCACCTGCTCTGCTGCAGGGGACAGCAGAGGAAGACCATGTG
GACCTGTCACTGTCTTGTACCCTTGTGCCTCGCTCAGGGGAGCAGGCTGAAGGGTCCCCAGGTGGACCTG
GAGACTCTCAGGGTCGAAAACGGCGGCAGACCAGCATGACAGATTTCTACCACTCCAAACGCCGGCTGAT
CTTCTCCAAGAGGAAGCCCTAAGGATCCACCGGTCGCCAGCGGCCGCTAGCTCGACATGATAAGATACAT
TGATGAGTTTGGACAAACCACAACTAGAATGCAGTGAAAAAAATGCTTTATTTGTGAAATTTGTGATGCT
ATTGCTTTATTTGTGAAATTTGTGATGCTATTGCTTTATTTGTAACCATTATAAGCTGCAATAAACAAGT
T
